>Addgene plasmid #191629 | pXD70LacZ9.1-HcdR-Phcdh-LacZ | addgene full sequence | sequence record 375987 | Addgene Partial NGS Result
ACCGCTGTTGAGATCCAGTTCGATGTAACCCACTCGTGCACCCAACTGATCTTCAGCATCTTTTACTTTC
ACCAGCGTTTCTGGGTGAGCAAAAACAGGAAGGCAAAATGCCGCAAAAAAGGGAATAAGGGCGACACGGA
AATGTTGAATACTCATACTCTTCCTTTTTCAATATTATTGAAGCATTTATCAGGGTTATTGTCTCATGAG
CGGATACATATTTGAATGTATTTAGAAAAATAAACAAATAGGGGTTCCGCGCACATTTCCCCGAAAAGTG
CCACCTGACGTCTAAGAAACCATTATTAAAAAAAAACCCCGCCGAAGCGGGGTTTTTTTTTATCTATTCG
GCGGGATCCGCAAGCTCGACGAGGCGCATGAGCTCCTGCTGGCTGTGGACGTTCGTCTTCTTGTAGACGT
GGCGGATGTGGGTTTTCGCGGTGCCTTCCGAGATGTAGAGCTTTTCCTGGATGTACGCGGCGTTGTGCCC
CTTCGCCAGAAAGAACATGATCTCCGTCTCGCGCCGGGAAAGCAGGTAGGTGTTGGCAACCGTCTCGCAC
TTCGCGCGGAAGCGGCCGCCTCCCTTTCGCTCTTCGCCCTCGTCTGCTCGGCGTGCGCTGCTGAGTTCCA
GCAGCGAAGGGGCGCGCCGCGCGGTCGGTTCGGGTTCGGGCGCGATCTCGGCGTCAGGTGCAGGCGCGTT
GGTCGCTGCCGTCGCGTTGTTTCCAGATTGCGCGGCCGCGGCGGCTCCCTCGCCGGCCGATCCCGCTTGC
CCTAGCGGCCGCACGCGGTCGCTCAATTCCAACGACACGGCTTTCACCAGCGGACACGGTGCGACGATGG
CCTCGATCTCGCGCTCGCGCGGCAGCAGCGCGTATGCCACCACCATAATCAGCAGCACGATGACGATGAC
GCCCTGTTCGCCGAACGGAAGCAGATGCACCCAGTTCGCCGCCACGATGGGAAACAGCGAACCCGCCAGC
CCCGCCAGCGCCAACATGCCGCGTCCCAGGCCGAACACGTAGATGGGCGACAAGCGGAAGCGTTGCGCCA
GCTCGCCGAAGAATATCCACATCAGCGCCTCGAAGCACAGGTAGCCCATCACCAAGAACATGGTGGCGAA
CGTGTTGTCGCTCATTTCGGAAAGCGGCAGGAAGAACAGCGTGACGGCGATGAAGGGGACGAGCGGGCGG
AAGTACCGGCTCCATTTGTCGCCGCCGCCAAGGGCCACGATGGTCACGAGGATGACTACGGAGGCGAATC
CGGCGGCCAGCAGCATGGCGATCTGGTCGCCTACGTTCGAGGCGGGCACGATGTACTGGATGGACGTTTG
CCGCAGCGTGCCCAACGCCACGCCGAACACGAACACGGGAATGCCGAAGCGCAGGAAGAACTTGGCATGG
TTCACCGGAAGCGGTTTGAAGATGGGAACCTCGTTGCGCTCGGAATACGGCGCCGGCGTTTTGTTCCAGA
GGATGGCGAGCTCCAGCAGCGGGATGATGCCCGCGAGGATGCCGGCGATGGGGAACGGCCCGTAATGCAG
GCCGATGGCGTACACCCCGATGGCGATGGAGATGGCGATGGACGAGTTCAGCACGATGGAAGCGCTGTCG
CAGCGCGCGAACGCGACGCCCCAGAACAGAATCAGGATGGCGGAGCCGATGCCCGTCATGACGCCCGACA
CCGCTTCCAGCGCCGGGCCGCTGATCACGGGCGTCGCAAGCAGCAGCAACGTTCCGGCCGACATGAGCGC
CGCGCCCGCCGCAAGCGTCTTCTTCGAGATGTACGTCCTCAACAGCCGCTGGTCGGTGATGCCGGCGAAC
AACAGGCACAGCCCGAACACGACGATGGAGACGAGGAACGGCAGCGACGCGTGGCTGCCGTACATGCCGG
TGACGTAGGTTTGCGTGCCGAAGATGGTGGGCGTTCCGAACATGACGGCGTACACCCAAGCCTGGTGCAG
TCCGTAGCCCACCGAGAGCAAGCTCAGGTCGCCGAACGCGGTGTCGTCGCCGAAGTCGGCGTTGACGGTG
ATGCGAGGAACGCGAATCCCCATGAAGCCCCCTCCTTGATTCCCTGGGCATCATCATACCGTGCAGAGGT
TGTTTTTTCTAGCGAGGTGAGCGAGTCGATCAGGGTTTTGCGCTCGATGCGCAAACGTTTGATCTGGGGT
AATAGAAAAATAATCCTCTGAGGATGATGTTCGGAAGGGCGCCCGTCTGCTTTCGAGGGCGTGCTGAGGC
GTCGCGGTGCTGCATCGGGCCGGCTTGTGAAGAATAACGGGGCGCTTGCCGAGCCGGAACGGGAGGTGTG
CGGGGGCCCGGCTGGTCGTCCGAACCCCCGCGCGGCGGACATTAACCTATAAAAATAGGCGTATCACGAG
GCCCTTTCGTCTTCAAGGCGAAAAAACCCCGCCGAAGCGGGGTTTTTTGCGAAATATAATGACCCTCTTG
ATAACCCAAGAGGGCATTTTTTAGGAACGGTTATTTGATTATTAATCCGGCGGCAACTGAAACGATTCGG
ATCCTGTATTACTATTCTGAATTCGCGGCCGCTTCTAGATGGCAGTCTCCTTCGTTCACAGGTTTCTTCC
CGTTGCCGCACGCCCGGATGACGGGCGCGAACGGCAACCTCTTCGCTGCCATCAAGTATAGGTTGGGCGC
GAAAAGCAAAATAATCCTTTGGGGATGATATCGGCGCGTTTCATCCATCCACCCCTTATGATTTGGGCTT
TTGCTCCGTTCCTAGAATGGGGAAACCGGTTCCGGCGTATGGTCGCGCCGGGTTCCGGCAGAGACGAACG
AAGCGAGAAAAGGAAGAGAGGAGGGGCACATGACCATGATTACGGATTCACTGGCCGTCGTTTTACAACG
TCGTGACTGGGAAAACCCTGGCGTTACCCAACTTAATCGCCTTGCAGCACATCCCCCTTTCGCCAGCTGG
CGTAATAGCGAAGAGGCCCGCACCGATCGCCCTTCCCAACAGTTGCGCAGCCTGAATGGCGAATGGCGCT
TTGCCTGGTTTCCGGCACCAGAAGCGGTGCCGGAAAGCTGGCTGGAGTGCGATCTTCCTGAGGCCGATAC
TGTCGTCGTCCCCTCAAACTGGCAGATGCACGGTTACGATGCGCCCATCTACACCAACGTGACCTATCCC
ATTACGGTCAATCCGCCGTTTGTTCCCACGGAGAATCCGACGGGTTGTTACTCGCTCACATTTAATGTTG
ATGAAAGCTGGCTACAGGAAGGCCAGACGCGAATTATTTTTGATGGCGTTAACTCGGCGTTTCATCTGTG
GTGCAACGGGCGCTGGGTCGGTTACGGCCAGGACAGTCGTTTGCCGTCTGAATTTGACCTGAGCGCATTT
TTACGCGCCGGAGAAAACCGCCTCGCGGTGATGGTGCTGCGCTGGAGTGACGGCAGTTATCTGGAAGATC
AGGATATGTGGCGGATGAGCGGCATTTTCCGTGACGTCTCGTTGCTGCATAAACCGACTACACAAATCAG
CGATTTCCATGTTGCCACTCGCTTTAATGATGATTTCAGCCGCGCTGTACTGGAGGCTGAAGTTCAGATG
TGCGGCGAGTTGCGTGACTACCTACGGGTAACAGTTTCTTTATGGCAGGGTGAAACGCAGGTCGCCAGCG
GCACCGCGCCTTTCGGCGGTGAAATTATCGATGAGCGTGGTGGTTATGCCGATCGCGTCACACTACGTCT
GAACGTCGAAAACCCGAAACTGTGGAGCGCCGAAATCCCGAATCTCTATCGTGCGGTGGTTGAACTGCAC
ACCGCCGACGGCACGCTGATTGAAGCAGAAGCCTGCGATGTCGGTTTCCGCGAGGTGCGGATTGAAAATG
GTCTGCTGCTGCTGAACGGCAAGCCGTTGCTGATTCGAGGCGTTAACCGTCACGAGCATCATCCTCTGCA
TGGTCAGGTCATGGATGAGCAGACGATGGTGCAGGATATCCTGCTGATGAAGCAGAACAACTTTAACGCC
GTGCGCTGTTCGCATTATCCGAACCATCCGCTGTGGTACACGCTGTGCGACCGCTACGGCCTGTATGTGG
TGGATGAAGCCAATATTGAAACCCACGGCATGGTGCCAATGAATCGTCTGACCGATGATCCGCGCTGGCT
ACCGGCGATGAGCGAACGCGTAACGCGAATGGTGCAGCGCGATCGTAATCACCCGAGTGTGATCATCTGG
TCGCTGGGGAATGAATCAGGCCACGGCGCTAATCACGACGCGCTGTATCGCTGGATCAAATCTGTCGATC
CTTCCCGCCCGGTGCAGTATGAAGGCGGCGGAGCCGACACCACGGCCACCGATATTATTTGCCCGATGTA
CGCGCGCGTGGATGAAGACCAGCCCTTCCCGGCTGTGCCGAAATGGTCCATCAAAAAATGGCTTTCGCTA
CCTGGAGAGACGCGCCCGCTGATCCTTTGCGAATACGCCCACGCGATGGGTAACAGTCTTGGCGGTTTCG
CTAAATACTGGCAGGCGTTTCGTCAGTATCCCCGTTTACAGGGCGGCTTCGTCTGGGACTGGGTGGATCA
GTCGCTGATTAAATATGATGAAAACGGCAACCCGTGGTCGGCTTACGGCGGTGATTTTGGCGATACGCCG
AACGATCGCCAGTTCTGTATGAACGGTCTGGTCTTTGCCGACCGCACGCCGCATCCAGCGCTGACGGAAG
CAAAACACCAGCAGCAGTTTTTCCAGTTCCGTTTATCCGGGCAAACCATCGAAGTGACCAGCGAATACCT
GTTCCGTCATAGCGATAACGAGCTCCTGCACTGGATGGTGGCGCTGGATGGTAAGCCGCTGGCAAGCGGT
GAAGTGCCTCTGGATGTCGCTCCACAAGGTAAACAGTTGATTGAACTGCCTGAACTACCGCAGCCGGAGA
GCGCCGGGCAACTCTGGCTCACAGTACGCGTAGTGCAACCGAACGCGACCGCATGGTCAGAAGCCGGGCA
CATCAGCGCCTGGCAGCAGTGGCGTCTGGCGGAAAACCTCAGTGTGACGCTCCCCGCCGCGTCCCACGCC
ATCCCGCATCTGACCACCAGCGAAATGGATTTTTGCATCGAGCTGGGTAATAAGCGTTGGCAATTTAACC
GCCAGTCAGGCTTTCTTTCACAGATGTGGATTGGCGATAAAAAACAACTGCTGACGCCGCTGCGCGATCA
GTTCACCCGTGCACCGCTGGATAACGACATTGGCGTAAGTGAAGCGACCCGCATTGACCCTAACGCCTGG
GTCGAACGCTGGAAGGCGGCGGGCCATTACCAGGCCGAAGCAGCGTTGTTGCAGTGCACGGCAGATACAC
TTGCTGATGCGGTGCTGATTACGACCGCTCACGCGTGGCAGCATCAGGGGAAAACCTTATTTATCAGCCG
GAAAACCTACCGGATTGATGGTAGTGGTCAAATGGCGATTACCGTTGATGTTGAAGTGGCGAGCGATACA
CCGCATCCGGCGCGGATTGGCCTGAACTGCCAGCTGGCGCAGGTAGCAGAGCGGGTAAACTGGCTCGGAT
TAGGGCCGCAAGAAAACTATCCCGACCGCCTTACTGCCGCCTGTTTTGACCGCTGGGATCTGCCATTGTC
AGACATGTATACCCCGTACGTCTTCCCGAGCGAAAACGGTCTGCGCTGCGGGACGCGCGAATTGAATTAT
GGCCCACACCAGTGGCGCGGCGACTTCCAGTTCAACATCAGCCGCTACAGTCAACAGCAACTGATGGAAA
CCAGCCATCGCCATCTGCTGCACGCGGAAGAAGGCACATGGCTGAATATCGACGGTTTCCATATGGGGAT
TGGTGGCGACGACTCCTGGAGCCCGTCAGTATCGGCGGAATTCCAGCTGAGCGCCGGTCGCTACCATTAC
CAGTTGGTCTGGTGTCAAAAATAAACTAGTCGACTCACACTGGCTCACCTTCGGGTGGGCCTTTCTGCGT
TTATATACTAGAGAGAGAATATAAAAAGCCAGATTATTAATCCGGCTTTTTTATTATTTAATTCCTGTTA
TAAAAAAAGGATCAATTTTGAACTCTCTCCCAAAGTTGATCCCTTAACGATCTAAAACAATTCATCCAGT
AAAATATAATATTTTATTTTCTCCCAATCAGGCTTGATCCCCAGTAAGTCAAAAAATAGCTCGACATACT
GTTCTTCCCCGATATCCTCCCTGATCGACCGGACGCAGAAGGCAATGTCATACCACTTGTCCGCCCTGCC
GCTTCTCCCAAGATCAATAAAGCCACTTACTTTGCCATCTTTCACAAAGATGTTGCTGTCTCCCAGGTCG
CCGTGGGAAAAGACAAGTTCCTCTTCGGGCTTTTCCGTCTTTAAAAAATCATACAGCTCGCGCGGATCTT
TAAATGGAGTGTCTTCTTCCCAGTTTTCGCAATCCACATCGGCCAGATCGTTATTCAGTAAGTAATCCAA
TTCGGCTAAGCGGCTGTCTAAGCTATTCGTATAGGGACAATCCGATATGTCGATGGAGTGAAAGAGCCTG
ATGCACTCCGCATACAGCTCGATAATCTTTTCAGGGCTTTGTTCATCTTCATACTCTTCCGAGCAAAGGA
CGCCATCGGCCTCACTCATGAGCAGATTGCTCCAGCCATCATGCCGTTCAAAGTGCAGGACCTTTGGAAC
AGGCAGCTTTCCTTCCAGCCATAGCATCATGTCCTTTTCCCGTTCCACATCATAGGTGGTCCCTTTATAC
CGGCTGTCCGTCATTTTTAAATATAGGTTTTCATTTTCTCCCACCAGCTTATATACCTTAGCAGGAGACA
TTCCTTCCGTATCTTTTACGCAGCGGTATTTTTCGATCAGTTTTTTCAATTCCGGTGATATTCTCATTTT
AGCCATTTATTATTTCCTTCCTCTTTTCTACAGTATTTAAAGATACCCCAAGAAGCTAATTATAACAAGA
CGAACTCCAATTCACTGTTCCTTGCATTCTAAAACCTTAAATACCAGAAAACAGCTTTTTCAAAGTTGTT
TTCAAAGTTGGCGTATAACATAGTATCGACGGAGCCGATTTTGAAACCACAATTATGATAGAATTTACAA
GCTATAAGGTTATTGTCCTGGGTTTCAAGCATTAGTCCATGCAAGTTTTTATGCTTTGCCCATTCTATAG
ATATATTGATAAGAAGACTGGAATGCCCGCTCCGCCGGGATTATTCGAAAGCGCATCGTCCAAGCGAGAC
CGTCTGCATTCGGAAATCTCGGCCGGTTCGCGCCGAGGAAGCCCATCTGGCTGCATCCCAAATCGACACA
CAACGCACGGAGGCCCCGGCGATCGCCGGGGCCTCCGAATCATGCGCATCGTGGAAGCGAAGCTCCGCAA
AAAACCCCGCTTCAGCGGGGTTTTTTCGCGTCGCACCTCCTTGTCGTGTATTACAGGTACTACTATAACA
CATCATCTAGCCCGCCCGCGATACGTCCTCTGCGGTGCAGCGTGGTCGCGGTTCCACGCATCCGCCGCCC
GCTGCGCATCGCGCAGCACGTCATTAAGGCTCTGTTGCCTTGGCTGTTCCCTGCGCATCAGATATTCGAG
CGGGCGCGATATTCGACTTCTAAGCTCTTCCACTTTGATTCGCATTCCCGCAACTCCTGCTCTGATGCGG
CTCGCGAGTCCATCGCACTTAACAACGATGTTATCGAGGATTGCGCCGCGCTCAGCTTTTCCCGCAGCTT
CCCAGCCCCGAACCTCGGTAGCGATGGGTTGAAGCTCTCCAATGTCTCGCGCAACTCCGTCCGCTCGTTG
CCGAAGACACTCCAATCGGTCTTGCTCATCTTCGATATCGAGCTTCACGTCCTCGAGCTGGCTGTCAAGC
TCGGCAAGGTCACCCTCCTTGTCGGCAATCTCGGTAACAAGCTCTGCCTTACGCGTTTCGGCATCATTCA
GTAAAGCGGCGGCTTCTTCCCTAGCCGCCGCGACGATTCGCGCCGCTTCGTCCTTCGCAGGTTCAACCAC
GGCCTTATCGACCGCACAGCGTACCTTGTCGATATCCACGGACTTGTCCGTGTATACACGCTGCGCCCGC
GTCTCCTCGTCAAGCTCGATTGCAGGGCGGTAGCCCATGCGCCCCTCTAGGTAATCCCCAAGCTCCTTGT
GCATGCTCCGGTAGAAGCTGCGGGGGCACATCTGCTTGTAGTTGAACCGTCCATCTAGGATGGGCGTGAA
CGGCACGTGCATGTGGTCGCGGGCGGGCGTGCCATCCTTCAACACCTCGTCCTTGTGGACGTACCCGCCC
ATCATGTTCTCGATGCCGAACTTCTTCGACAGGTACCAGTACGTGAGACGGAAGAACCTGTCCTCATCGC
CCTTGCGCACATTGTCGGGAAGCGTCACAACAACGTCAGCCATAACGACCGCATCCTTGCGCGTGGCACG
CTTCCCTGCGGCCTTCTGGGCCTCGTTCACGCGCTCGATGCGGCTCTCCACCGTGCCCCAGTTCGGCTCG
CCATCGCGCGGCTCCACGCGCCCCACAACGAGCTTGCCGTCCTTGTTCGTGTAGTGGCCGACCACCAAGT
CGTTCTTGATGCGCTCGGGGTCGATGTTGTCGCGCTCCAGGCTGCTGCGGTCGCGGCGGTAGTGGGCAAG
CATGTGCCCGACCGATGGAGCCTTGTATTTCGCGATGTGAGCCATGGAAACCTCCGAACCGTACAGACTT
AATCGACTAAAGTCTAGCACGTTAGACCTTAGCTACGCTAAGGACGTGGCAGGGCCAGCCCTGCACCCGC
TCGGGCGTTCCCCCCGAGACCCCCCAGCCCTTGCCCGTTCGCGGCTTCGCTCACGGCCCTCGGGCCATCG
GCGCGAGCGCCGAACGGAGGGACTTCGCCCCTCCGAACCACCCCTCAATCTACCTGCGGTTCGGCACACG
GCACACGGCACTATTAGGGGGGCCGTCGTAGTGGCCCCCCTGTGGTCATTTGTCATTTGTCATTTGTCAC
ATTATTTTTCGGACACATTATTTTTCGGACGTAGTTAGCGAAAAATAATGAGCCGCCCGATTCTGCAGGT
CTCATCCAGTCGAGACACGGGCAAGGAAAGGGTCGATGGAGCAGAGCGTCCATCGACCCTTAATCAAGTC
TGGTCTATTCGGTTGGCCGTCGCGTCAATTCCGCAATCCGTGAACGAGTCGGCTTAGATCTGCGCGAGCG
CAGACCACGCCGCCCCGTAGTCACGCATTGCTGCATTGACCCGACTACTCTTTGGCACCTGACTGTTCCA
CGCACTTGCGCTTACGTTCGGCGTTCAGATAGTTCCCGCGACAATAGCGCTCGAGAATCGAGTTGTACCC
CACGATGATTTCGCGGTACTGCTCGGGAAACTCCCTCAGCGCCGCAGCCGTGAAATCGTTGATGGTCTCG
AACCTCTCGCACATGATGAAGCCGACCAACTCGAAGAGCATGTCCTGCTTGTCCTTAGTCGAGAGCTGTT
CGAGCTGACCAATGTCGAAGTTGTTTCCCTCGATGCGTGCTTCGACCGGATACAGCTCCTTGCCCTTCTT
GCGACAGGAAGCCGTGTCGTGAATCAGATAGTCATACGCATGCCTGATGTTGTTGATTGGCTCGGCTGAC
GAACAGCACTTCTTGCCGTCCGCGCTCAATCGGTTCAAGACGTTGATGATTGCCTTGCGTGTCGTGTTGC
CGCCCCAGACAACAATGACGTGCGCATGCGTCTTGCGCTGCTTGCTCTTCTGGTCATGGTCTATGTCGTG
AACCGCATAAGCGAAAGGCACTTGAAGAATGTCGTCTATCTCGTCCTGCCAGTCATCGCGCATGTTCTCT
GGGTAGCAGATGCCCTCCCAGAGCTTCACCTTCGTCTCGCCAGCGTTTGCCGCCATGCTATAATCTCCTT
GTCTCGAATGCCCCTGCTGCCGCCAAGCTTGCTGGGGCTTTTCTTTTTCAAATAAAACGAAAGGCTCAGT
CGAAAGACTGGGCCTTTCGTTTTATCTGTTGTTTGTCGGTGAACGCTCTCTACTAGAGGAGCTCATGCCG
GCGGCACCTCGCTAACGGATTCACCACTCCAAGAATTGGAGCCAATCAATTCTTGCGGAGAACTGTGAAT
GCGCAAACCAACCCTTGGCAGAACATATCCATCGCGTCCGCCATCTCCAGCAGCCGCACGCGGCGCATCT
CGGGCCGCGTTGCTGGCGTTTTTCCATAGGCTCCGCCCCCCTGACGAGCATCACAAAAATCGACGCTCAA
GTCAGAGGTGGCGAAACCCGACAGGACTATAAAGATACCAGGCGTTTCCCCCTGGAAGCTCCCTCGTGCG
CTCTCCTGTTCCGACCCTGCCGCTTACCGGATACCTGTCCGCCTTTCTCCCTTCGGGAAGCGTGGCGCTT
TCTCATAGCTCACGCTGTAGGTATCTCAGTTCGGTGTAGGTCGTTCGCTCCAAGCTGGGCTGTGTGCACG
AACCCCCCGTTCAGCCCGACCGCTGCGCCTTATCCGGTAACTATCGTCTTGAGTCCAACCCGGTAAGACA
CGACTTATCGCCACTGGCAGCAGCCACTGGTAACAGGATTAGCAGAGCGAGGTATGTAGGCGGTGCTACA
GAGTTCTTGAAGTGGTGGCCTAACTACGGCTACACTAGAAGGACAGTATTTGGTATCTGCGCTCTGCTGA
AGCCAGTTACCTTCGGAAAAAGAGTTGGTAGCTCTTGATCCGGCAAACAAACCACCGCTGGTAGCGGTGG
TTTTTTTGTTTGCAAGCAGCAGATTACGCGCAGAAAAAAAGGATCTCAAGAAGATCCTTTGATCTTTTCT
ACGGGGTCTGACGCTCAGTGGAACGAAAACTCACGTTAAGGGATTTTGGTCATGAGATTATCAAAAAGGA
TCTTCACCTAGATCCTTTTAAATTAAAAATGAAGTTTTAAATCAATCTAAAGTATATATGAGTAAACTTG
GTCTGACAGTTACCAATGCTTAATCAGTGAGGCACCTATCTCAGCGATCTGTCTATTTCGTTCATCCATA
GTTGCCTGACTCCCCGTCGTGTAGATAACTACGATACGGGAGGGCTTACCATCTGGCCCCAGTGCTGCAA
TGATACCGCGAGACCCACGCTCACCGGCTCCAGATTTATCAGCAATAAACCAGCCAGCCGGAAGGGCCGA
GCGCAGAAGTGGTCCTGCAACTTTATCCGCCTCCATCCAGTCTATTAATTGTTGCCGGGAAGCTAGAGTA
AGTAGTTCGCCAGTTAATAGTTTGCGCAACGTTGTTGCCATTGCTGCAGGCATCGTGGTGTCACGCTCGT
CGTTTGGTATGGCTTCATTCAGCTCCGGTTCCCAACGATCAAGGCGAGTTACATGATCCCCCATGTTGTG
CAAAAAAGCGGTTAGCTCCTTCGGTCCTCCGATCGTTGTCAGAAGTAAGTTGGCCGCAGTGTTATCACTC
ATGGTTATGGCAGCACTGCATAATTCTCTTACTGTCATGCCATCCGTAAGATGCTTTTCTGTGACTGGTG
AGTACTCAACCAAGTCATTCTGAGAATAGTGTATGCGGCGACCGAGTTGCTCTTGCCCGGCGTCAACACG
GGATAATACCGCGCCACATAGCAGAACTTTAAAAGTGCTCATCATTGGAAAACGTTCTTCGGGGCGAAAA
CTCTCAAGGATCTT
Features (pLannotate 1.2.2; 9 found; start..end, strand, type, name):
    157..261     -  promoter       AmpR promoter: bla
   2539..2558    +  misc_feature   BioBrick prefix: BioBrick prefix for parts that start with "ATG"
   2830..5901    +  CDS            lacZ: BGAL_ECOLI - Experimental evidence at protein level: Swiss-Prot protein existence level 1. From Escherichia coli (strain K12).
   5922..5949    +  terminator     T7Te terminator: phage T7 early transcription terminator
   6072..6866    -  CDS            KanR: aminoglycoside phosphotransferase; aphA-3; confers resistance to kanamycin
   6962..7177    -  CDS            satA (fragment): STA_BACSU - Also known as yyaR. Experimental evidence at protein level: Swiss-Prot protein existence level 1. Involved in resistance to streptothricin, a broad-spectrum antibiotic produced by streptomycetes. Detoxifies streptothricin via acetylation of the beta amino group of the first beta-lysyl moiety of streptothricin. From Bacillus subtilis (strain 168).
   9919..9990    +  terminator     rrnB T1 terminator: transcription terminator T1 from the E. coli rrnB gene
  10171..10759   -  rep_origin     ori: high-copy-number ColE1/pMB1/pBR322/pUC origin of replication
  10930..156     -  CDS            AmpR (across the origin): β-lactamase; bla; confers resistance to ampicillin, carbenicillin, and related antibiotics
