[The description below was written by a language model from this plasmid's Addgene catalogue record and pLannotate feature annotations shown in this document.]
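Description:
pXD70LacZ9.1-HcdR-Phcdh-LacZ is an E. coli–Eggerthella lenta shuttle plasmid built on the pXD69m2 backbone and catalogued as a bacterial expression vector. In E. coli it is maintained at high copy through a ColE1/pUC-type origin and selected with ampicillin and kanamycin. These correspond to an annotated β-lactamase gene with its bla promoter and an aphA-3 aminoglycoside phosphotransferase gene. The purpose line flags kanamycin resistance as the shuttle plasmid's marker, presumably the one used in E. lenta. A short fragment resembling the streptothricin acetyltransferase satA sits next to KanR and is probably a remnant carried along with that resistance cassette. The sequence record is about 11.6 kb and is labelled a partial NGS result. Large stretches carry no automated annotation, including a roughly 2.7 kb region between the resistance genes and the rrnB T1 terminator. The replicon that supports maintenance in E. lenta is not identified in the feature table and may lie in one of these unannotated regions.

The payload is a transcriptional reporter. The full-length E. coli lacZ coding sequence (β-galactosidase) is placed under Phcdh, the promoter of the hydrocaffeic acid dehydroxylase gene, and is followed by a phage T7Te terminator. A BioBrick-style prefix lies upstream of lacZ. The plasmid also carries the transcriptional regulator HcdR. Neither HcdR nor Phcdh is picked up by the annotation tool, though the unannotated sequence upstream of lacZ is a plausible location for them. Pairing regulator and cognate promoter with lacZ allows β-galactosidase activity to report HcdR-dependent control of the dehydroxylase promoter. This fits the associated work on genetic tools for E. lenta and a family of transcriptional regulators in this human gut bacterium.
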