Addgene plasmid #191629: pXD70LacZ9.1-HcdR-Phcdh-LacZ
Purpose: E. coli - Eggerthella lenta shuttle plasmid (KanR), Phcdh hydrocaffeic acid dehydroxylase promoter-lacZ with transcriptional regulator HcdR
Depositing lab: Emily Balskus. Depositing organization: Harvard University. Publication: Genetic manipulation of the human gut bacterium Eggerthella lenta reveals a widespread family of transcriptional regulators. Dong X, Guthrie BGH, Alexander M, Noecker C, Ramirez L, Glasser NR, Turnbaugh PJ, Balskus EP. Nat Commun. 2022 Dec 9;13(1):7624. doi: 10.1038/s41467-022-33576-3. PubMed 36494336.
Backbone
  Vector backbone: pXD69m2
  Vector type: Bacterial Expression
Growth in bacteria
  Bacterial resistance: Ampicillin and Kanamycin, 100 & 50 μg/mL
  Growth temperature: 37°C
  Growth strain: DH5alpha
  Copy number: High Copy
Gene/Insert
  Gene/Insert name: lacZ
  Species: E. coli
Terms and licenses: Academic/Nonprofit Terms; Industry Terms: Not Available to Industry
How to cite: pXD70LacZ9.1-HcdR-Phcdh-LacZ was a gift from Emily Balskus (Addgene plasmid # 191629 ; http://n2t.net/addgene:191629 ; RRID:Addgene_191629)
